Addgene plasmid #189807: pQCXIN-EF1a-mNeonGreen-P2A-Cas9
Purpose: Retroviral delivery of Cas9
Depositing lab: Ellen Rothenberg. Depositing organization: California Institute of Technology. Publication: Transcription Factor PU.1 Represses and Activates Gene Expression in Early T Cells by Redirecting Partner Transcription Factor Binding. Hosokawa H, Ungerback J, Wang X, Matsumoto M, Nakayama KI, Cohen SM, Tanaka T, Rothenberg EV. Immunity. 2018 Jun 19;48(6):1119-1134.e7. doi: 10.1016/j.immuni.2018.04.024. PubMed 29924977.
Backbone
  Vector backbone: pQCXIN
  Vector type: Retroviral
Growth in bacteria
  Bacterial resistance: Ampicillin, 100 μg/mL
  Growth temperature: 37°C
  Growth strain: NEB Stable
  Copy number: Unknown
Gene/Insert
  Gene/Insert name: Cas9
  Species: M. musculus (mouse)
  Cloning method: Unknown
Terms and licenses: Academic/Nonprofit Terms; Industry Terms: Not Available to Industry
How to cite: pQCXIN-EF1a-mNeonGreen-P2A-Cas9 was a gift from Ellen Rothenberg (Addgene plasmid # 189807 ; http://n2t.net/addgene:189807 ; RRID:Addgene_189807)
