[The description below was written by a language model from this plasmid's Addgene catalogue record and pLannotate feature annotations shown in this document.]
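Description:
pQCXIN-EF1a-mNeonGreen-P2A-Cas9 is a self-inactivating gammaretroviral transfer vector built on the pQCXIN backbone for delivering Cas9 into mammalian cells. It is propagated in E. coli through a high-copy ColE1/pUC-type origin and selected with ampicillin via the β-lactamase gene. Small remnants of pBR322 bom and rop sequences and an SV40 enhancer/early promoter lie in the plasmid backbone outside the proviral region.

The viral portion begins with a hybrid 5' end in which the CMV immediate-early enhancer and promoter are fused to a truncated Moloney murine sarcoma virus LTR, which drives strong genomic RNA transcription in packaging cells. This is followed by a packaging signal (Ψ) and a truncated gag segment lacking its start codon, which together support encapsidation. The 3' LTR carries a U3 deletion, so after reverse transcription and integration the viral promoter is inactivated and expression depends on the internal promoter. That promoter is the human EF-1α core promoter, which drives mNeonGreen followed by Streptococcus pyogenes Cas9. Cas9 is annotated as contiguous N- and C-terminal portions that together make up one continuous coding region. The P2A peptide named in the plasmid title is not separately annotated but presumably occupies the gap between the two coding sequences, so that the green fluorescent marker and the nuclease are produced as separate proteins from one transcript.

No IRES or neomycin resistance cassette, normally associated with pQCXIN, appears in the feature table, so transduced cells would be identified by fluorescence. The catalogue lists the insert species as mouse, whereas the annotation identifies Cas9 as bacterial in origin. The stated purpose is retroviral delivery of Cas9, which provides the nuclease for CRISPR genome editing. No guide RNA cassette is annotated.
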