Features (pLannotate 1.2.2; 18 found; start..end, strand, type, name):
    108..209     +  misc_feature   bom (fragment): basis of mobility region from pBR322
    395..983     -  rep_origin     ori: high-copy-number ColE1/pMB1/pBR322/pUC origin of replication
   1154..2014    -  CDS            AmpR: β-lactamase; bla; confers resistance to ampicillin, carbenicillin, and related antibiotics
   2015..2119    -  promoter       AmpR promoter: bla
   2305..2684    +  enhancer       CMV enhancer: human cytomegalovirus immediate early enhancer
   2685..2888    +  promoter       CMV promoter: human cytomegalovirus (CMV) immediate early promoter
   2889..3064    +  LTR            5' LTR (truncated): truncated long terminal repeat from Moloney murine sarcoma virus
   3186..3460    +  misc_feature   MESV Ψ (fragment): packaging signal of murine embryonic stem cell virus
   3527..3943    +  CDS            gag (truncated): truncated Moloney murine leukemia virus (MMLV) gag gene lacking the start codon
   3978..4189    +  promoter       EF-1α core promoter: core promoter for human elongation factor EF-1α
   4219..4926    +  CDS            mNeonGreen: mNeonGreen is a basic (constitutively fluorescent) green/yellow fluorescent protein published in 2013, derived from Branchiostoma lanceolatum. It is reported to be a very rapidly-maturing monomer with moderate acid sensitivity.
   5032..6633    +  CDS            Cas9(N): N-terminal portion of Streptococcus pyogenes Cas9 (Zetsche et al., 2015)
   6634..9132    +  CDS            Cas9(C): C-terminal portion of Streptococcus pyogenes Cas9 (Zetsche et al., 2015)
   9183..9284    +  CDS            env (fragment): murine leukemia virus gPr80 envelope polyprotein precursor; env; proteolytically cleaved into gp70SU and p15TM subunits
   9326..9751    +  LTR            3' LTR (ΔU3): self-inactivating 3' long terminal repeat (LTR) from Moloney murine leukemia virus
   9820..9860    +  CDS            rop (fragment): Rop protein, which maintains plasmids at low copy number; rop
   9962..10000   +  misc_feature   bom (fragment): basis of mobility region from pBR322
  10017..102     +  promoter       SV40 promoter (across the origin): SV40 enhancer and early promoter
>Addgene plasmid #189807 | pQCXIN-EF1a-mNeonGreen-P2A-Cas9 | addgene full sequence | sequence record 375721 | Addgene NGS Result
TGACTAATTTTTTTTATTTATGCAGAGGCCGAGGCCGCCTCGGCCTCTGAGCTATTCCAGAAGTAGTGAG
GAGGCTTTTTTGGAGGCCTAGGCTTTTGCAAAAAGCTTACTGGCTTAACTATGCGGCATCAGAGCAGATT
GTACTGAGAGTGCACCATATGCGGTGTGAAATACCGCACAGATGCGTAAGGAGAAAATACCGCATCAGGC
GCTCTTCCGCTTCCTCGCTCACTGACTCGCTGCGCTCGGTCGTTCGGCTGCGGCGAGCGGTATCAGCTCA
CTCAAAGGCGGTAATACGGTTATCCACAGAATCAGGGGATAACGCAGGAAAGAACATGTGAGCAAAAGGC
CAGCAAAAGGCCAGGAACCGTAAAAAGGCCGCGTTGCTGGCGTTTTTCCATAGGCTCCGCCCCCCTGACG
AGCATCACAAAAATCGACGCTCAAGTCAGAGGTGGCGAAACCCGACAGGACTATAAAGATACCAGGCGTT
TCCCCCTGGAAGCTCCCTCGTGCGCTCTCCTGTTCCGACCCTGCCGCTTACCGGATACCTGTCCGCCTTT
CTCCCTTCGGGAAGCGTGGCGCTTTCTCATAGCTCACGCTGTAGGTATCTCAGTTCGGTGTAGGTCGTTC
GCTCCAAGCTGGGCTGTGTGCACGAACCCCCCGTTCAGCCCGACCGCTGCGCCTTATCCGGTAACTATCG
TCTTGAGTCCAACCCGGTAAGACACGACTTATCGCCACTGGCAGCAGCCACTGGTAACAGGATTAGCAGA
GCGAGGTATGTAGGCGGTGCTACAGAGTTCTTGAAGTGGTGGCCTAACTACGGCTACACTAGAAGGACAG
TATTTGGTATCTGCGCTCTGCTGAAGCCAGTTACCTTCGGAAAAAGAGTTGGTAGCTCTTGATCCGGCAA
ACAAACCACCGCTGGTAGCGGTGGTTTTTTTGTTTGCAAGCAGCAGATTACGCGCAGAAAAAAAGGATCT
CAAGAAGATCCTTTGATCTTTTCTACGGGGTCTGACGCTCAGTGGAACGAAAACTCACGTTAAGGGATTT
TGGTCATGAGATTATCAAAAAGGATCTTCACCTAGATCCTTTTAAATTAAAAATGAAGTTTTAAATCAAT
CTAAAGTATATATGAGTAAACTTGGTCTGACAGTTACCAATGCTTAATCAGTGAGGCACCTATCTCAGCG
ATCTGTCTATTTCGTTCATCCATAGTTGCCTGACTCCCCGTCGTGTAGATAACTACGATACGGGAGGGCT
TACCATCTGGCCCCAGTGCTGCAATGATACCGCGAGACCCACGCTCACCGGCTCCAGATTTATCAGCAAT
AAACCAGCCAGCCGGAAGGGCCGAGCGCAGAAGTGGTCCTGCAACTTTATCCGCCTCCATCCAGTCTATT
AATTGTTGCCGGGAAGCTAGAGTAAGTAGTTCGCCAGTTAATAGTTTGCGCAACGTTGTTGCCATTGCTG
CAGGCATCGTGGTGTCACGCTCGTCGTTTGGTATGGCTTCATTCAGCTCCGGTTCCCAACGATCAAGGCG
AGTTACATGATCCCCCATGTTGTGCAAAAAAGCGGTTAGCTCCTTCGGTCCTCCGATCGTTGTCAGAAGT
AAGTTGGCCGCAGTGTTATCACTCATGGTTATGGCAGCACTGCATAATTCTCTTACTGTCATGCCATCCG
TAAGATGCTTTTCTGTGACTGGTGAGTACTCAACCAAGTCATTCTGAGAATAGTGTATGCGGCGACCGAG
TTGCTCTTGCCCGGCGTCAACACGGGATAATACCGCGCCACATAGCAGAACTTTAAAAGTGCTCATCATT
GGAAAACGTTCTTCGGGGCGAAAACTCTCAAGGATCTTACCGCTGTTGAGATCCAGTTCGATGTAACCCA
CTCGTGCACCCAACTGATCTTCAGCATCTTTTACTTTCACCAGCGTTTCTGGGTGAGCAAAAACAGGAAG
GCAAAATGCCGCAAAAAAGGGAATAAGGGCGACACGGAAATGTTGAATACTCATACTCTTCCTTTTTCAA
TATTATTGAAGCATTTATCAGGGTTATTGTCTCATGAGCGGATACATATTTGAATGTATTTAGAAAAATA
AACAAATAGGGGTTCCGCGCACATTTCCCCGAAAAGTGCCACCTGACGTCTAAGAAACCATTATTATCAT
GACATTAACCTATAAAAATAGGCGTATCACGAGGCCCTTTCGTCTTCAAGAATTAGCTTGGCCATTGCAT
ACGTTGTATCCATATCATAATATGTACATTTATATTGGCTCATGTCCAACATTACCGCCATGTTGACATT
GATTATTGACTAGTTATTAATAGTAATCAATTACGGGGTCATTAGTTCATAGCCCATATATGGAGTTCCG
CGTTACATAACTTACGGTAAATGGCCCGCCTGGCTGACCGCCCAACGACCCCCGCCCATTGACGTCAATA
ATGACGTATGTTCCCATAGTAACGCCAATAGGGACTTTCCATTGACGTCAATGGGTGGAGTATTTACGGT
AAACTGCCCACTTGGCAGTACATCAAGTGTATCATATGCCAAGTACGCCCCCTATTGACGTCAATGACGG
TAAATGGCCCGCCTGGCATTATGCCCAGTACATGACCTTATGGGACTTTCCTACTTGGCAGTACATCTAC
GTATTAGTCATCGCTATTACCATGGTGATGCGGTTTTGGCAGTACATCAATGGGCGTGGATAGCGGTTTG
ACTCACGGGGATTTCCAAGTCTCCACCCCATTGACGTCAATGGGAGTTTGTTTTGGCACCAAAATCAACG
GGACTTTCCAAAATGTCGTAACAACTCCGCCCCATTGACGCAAATGGGCGGTAGGCGTGTACGGTGGGAG
GTCTATATAAGCAGAGCTCAATAAAAGAGCCCACAACCCCTCACTCGGCGCGCCAGTCTTCCGATAGACT
GCGTCGCCCGGGTACCCGTATTCCCAATAAAGCCTCTTGCTGTTTGCATCCGAATCGTGGTCTCGCTGTT
CCTTGGGAGGGTCTCCTCTGAGTGATTGACTACCCACGACGGGGGTCTTTCATTTGGGGGCTCGTCCGGG
ATTTGGAGACCCCTGCCCAGGGACCACCGACCCACCACCGGGAGGTAAGCTGGCCAGCAACTTATCTGTG
TCTGTCCGATTGTCTAGTGTCTATGTTTGATGTTATGCGCCTGCGTCTGTACTAGTTAGCTAACTAGCTC
TGTATCTGGCGGACCCGTGGTGGAACTGACGAGTTCTGAACACCCGGCCGCAACCCTGGGAGACGTCCCA
GGGACTTTGGGGGCCGTTTTTGTGGCCCGACCTGAGGAAGGGAGTCGATGTGGAATCCGACCCCGTCAGG
ATATGTGGTTCTGGTAGGAGACGAGAACCTAAAACAGTTCCCGCCTCCGTCTGAATTTTTGCTTTCGGTT
TGGAACCGAAGCCGCGCGTCTTGTCTGCTGCAGCGCTGCAGCATCGTTCTGTGTTGTCTCTGTCTGACTG
TGTTTCTGTATTTGTCTGAAAATTAGGGCCAGACTGTTACCACTCCCTTAAGTTTGACCTTAGGTCACTG
GAAAGATGTCGAGCGGATCGCTCACAACCAGTCGGTAGATGTCAAGAAGAGACGTTGGGTTACCTTCTGC
TCTGCAGAATGGCCAACCTTTAACGTCGGATGGCCGCGAGACGGCACCTTTAACCGAGACCTCATCACCC
AGGTTAAGATCAAGGTCTTTTCACCTGGCCCGCATGGACACCCAGACCAGGTCCCCTACATCGTGACCTG
GGAAGCCTTGGCTTTTGACCCCCCTCCCTGGGTCAAGCCCTTTGTACACCCTAAGCCTCCGCCTCCTCTT
CCTCCATCCGCCCCGTCTCTCCCCCTTGAACCTCCTCGTTCGACCCCGCCTCGATCCTCCCTTTATCCAG
CCCTCACTCCTTCTCTAGGCGCCGGAATTGAAGATCTTGGCTCCGGTGCCCGTCAGTGGGCAGAGCGCAC
ATCGCCCACAGTCCCCGAGAAGTTGGGGGGAGGGGTCGGCAATTGAACCGGTGCCTAGAGAAGGTGGCGC
GGGGTAAACTGGGAAAGTGATGTCGTGTACTGGCTCCGCCTTTTTCCCGAGGGTGGGGGAGAACCGTATA
TAAGTGCAGTAGTCGCCGTGAACGTTCTTTTTCGCAACGGGTTTGCCGCCAGAACACAGGTGTCGTGACG
CGGTCTAGAATCGCCACCATGGTGAGCAAGGGCGAGGAGGATAACATGGCCTCTCTCCCAGCGACACATG
AGTTACACATCTTTGGCTCCATCAACGGTGTGGACTTTGACATGGTGGGTCAGGGCACCGGCAATCCAAA
TGATGGTTATGAGGAGTTAAACCTGAAGTCCACCAAGGGTGACCTCCAGTTCTCCCCCTGGATTCTGGTC
CCTCATATCGGGTATGGCTTCCATCAGTACCTGCCCTACCCTGACGGGATGTCGCCTTTCCAGGCCGCCA
TGGTAGATGGCTCCGGATACCAAGTCCATCGCACAATGCAGTTTGAAGATGGTGCCTCCCTTACTGTTAA
CTACCGCTACACCTACGAGGGAAGCCACATCAAAGGAGAGGCCCAGGTGAAGGGGACTGGTTTCCCTGCT
GACGGTCCTGTGATGACCAACTCGCTGACCGCTGCGGACTGGTGCAGGTCGAAGAAAACTTACCCCAACG
ACAAAACCATCATCAGTACCTTTAAGTGGAGTTACACCACTGGAAATGGCAAGCGCTACCGGAGCACTGC
GCGGACCACCTACACCTTTGCCAAGCCAATGGCGGCTAACTATCTGAAGAACCAGCCGATGTACGTGTTC
CGTAAGACGGAGCTCAAGCACTCCAAGACCGAGCTCAACTTCAAGGAGTGGCAAAAGGCCTTTACCGATG
TGATGGGCATGGACGAGCTGTACAAGGCGCGCGGAAGCGGAGCTACTAACTTCAGCCTGCTGAAGCAGGC
TGGAGACGTGGAGGAGAACCCTGGACCTACGCGTATGGCCCCAAAGAAGAAGCGGAAGGTCGACAAGAAG
TACAGCATCGGCCTGGACATCGGCACCAACTCTGTGGGCTGGGCCGTGATCACCGACGAGTACAAGGTGC
CCAGCAAGAAATTCAAGGTGCTGGGCAACACCGACCGGCACAGCATCAAGAAGAACCTGATCGGAGCCCT
GCTGTTCGACAGCGGCGAAACAGCCGAGGCCACCCGGCTGAAGAGAACCGCCAGAAGAAGATACACCAGA
CGGAAGAACCGGATCTGCTATCTGCAAGAGATCTTCAGCAACGAGATGGCCAAGGTGGACGACAGCTTCT
TCCACAGACTGGAAGAGTCCTTCCTGGTGGAAGAGGATAAGAAGCACGAGCGGCACCCCATCTTCGGCAA
CATCGTGGACGAGGTGGCCTACCACGAGAAGTACCCCACCATCTACCACCTGAGAAAGAAACTGGTGGAC
AGCACCGACAAGGCCGACCTGCGGCTGATCTATCTGGCCCTGGCCCACATGATCAAGTTCCGGGGCCACT
TCCTGATCGAGGGCGACCTGAACCCCGACAACAGCGACGTGGACAAGCTGTTCATCCAGCTGGTGCAGAC
CTACAACCAGCTGTTCGAGGAAAACCCCATCAACGCCAGCGGCGTGGACGCCAAGGCCATCCTGTCTGCC
AGACTGAGCAAGAGCAGACGGCTGGAAAATCTGATCGCCCAGCTGCCCGGCGAGAAGAAGAATGGCCTGT
TCGGAAACCTGATTGCCCTGAGCCTGGGCCTGACCCCCAACTTCAAGAGCAACTTCGACCTGGCCGAGGA
TGCCAAACTGCAGCTGAGCAAGGACACCTACGACGACGACCTGGACAACCTGCTGGCCCAGATCGGCGAC
CAGTACGCCGACCTGTTTCTGGCCGCCAAGAACCTGTCCGACGCCATCCTGCTGAGCGACATCCTGAGAG
TGAACACCGAGATCACCAAGGCCCCCCTGAGCGCCTCTATGATCAAGAGATACGACGAGCACCACCAGGA
CCTGACCCTGCTGAAAGCTCTCGTGCGGCAGCAGCTGCCTGAGAAGTACAAAGAGATTTTCTTCGACCAG
AGCAAGAACGGCTACGCCGGCTACATTGACGGCGGAGCCAGCCAGGAAGAGTTCTACAAGTTCATCAAGC
CCATCCTGGAAAAGATGGACGGCACCGAGGAACTGCTCGTGAAGCTGAACAGAGAGGACCTGCTGCGGAA
GCAGCGGACCTTCGACAACGGCAGCATCCCCCACCAGATCCACCTGGGAGAGCTGCACGCCATTCTGCGG
CGGCAGGAAGATTTTTACCCATTCCTGAAGGACAACCGGGAAAAGATCGAGAAGATCCTGACCTTCCGCA
TCCCCTACTACGTGGGCCCTCTGGCCAGGGGAAACAGCAGATTCGCCTGGATGACCAGAAAGAGCGAGGA
AACCATCACCCCCTGGAACTTCGAGGAAGTGGTGGACAAGGGCGCTTCCGCCCAGAGCTTCATCGAGCGG
ATGACCAACTTCGATAAGAACCTGCCCAACGAGAAGGTGCTGCCCAAGCACAGCCTGCTGTACGAGTACT
TCACCGTGTATAACGAGCTGACCAAAGTGAAATACGTGACCGAGGGAATGAGAAAGCCCGCCTTCCTGAG
CGGCGAGCAGAAAAAGGCCATCGTGGACCTGCTGTTCAAGACCAACCGGAAAGTGACCGTGAAGCAGCTG
AAAGAGGACTACTTCAAGAAAATCGAGTGCTTCGACTCCGTGGAAATCTCCGGCGTGGAAGATCGGTTCA
ACGCCTCCCTGGGCACATACCACGATCTGCTGAAAATTATCAAGGACAAGGACTTCCTGGACAATGAGGA
AAACGAGGACATTCTGGAAGATATCGTGCTGACCCTGACACTGTTTGAGGACAGAGAGATGATCGAGGAA
CGGCTGAAAACCTATGCCCACCTGTTCGACGACAAAGTGATGAAGCAGCTGAAGCGGCGGAGATACACCG
GCTGGGGCAGGCTGAGCCGGAAGCTGATCAACGGCATCCGGGACAAGCAGTCCGGCAAGACAATCCTGGA
TTTCCTGAAGTCCGACGGCTTCGCCAACAGAAACTTCATGCAGCTGATCCACGACGACAGCCTGACCTTT
AAAGAGGACATCCAGAAAGCCCAGGTGTCCGGCCAGGGCGATAGCCTGCACGAGCACATTGCCAATCTGG
CCGGCAGCCCCGCCATTAAGAAGGGCATCCTGCAGACAGTGAAGGTGGTGGACGAGCTCGTGAAAGTGAT
GGGCCGGCACAAGCCCGAGAACATCGTGATCGAAATGGCCAGAGAGAACCAGACCACCCAGAAGGGACAG
AAGAACAGCCGCGAGAGAATGAAGCGGATCGAAGAGGGCATCAAAGAGCTGGGCAGCCAGATCCTGAAAG
AACACCCCGTGGAAAACACCCAGCTGCAGAACGAGAAGCTGTACCTGTACTACCTGCAGAATGGGCGGGA
TATGTACGTGGACCAGGAACTGGACATCAACCGGCTGTCCGACTACGATGTGGACCATATCGTGCCTCAG
AGCTTTCTGAAGGACGACTCCATCGACAACAAGGTGCTGACCAGAAGCGACAAGAACCGGGGCAAGAGCG
ACAACGTGCCCTCCGAAGAGGTCGTGAAGAAGATGAAGAACTACTGGCGGCAGCTGCTGAACGCCAAGCT
GATTACCCAGAGAAAGTTCGACAATCTGACCAAGGCCGAGAGAGGCGGCCTGAGCGAACTGGATAAGGCC
GGCTTCATCAAGAGACAGCTGGTGGAAACCCGGCAGATCACAAAGCACGTGGCACAGATCCTGGACTCCC
GGATGAACACTAAGTACGACGAGAATGACAAGCTGATCCGGGAAGTGAAAGTGATCACCCTGAAGTCCAA
GCTGGTGTCCGATTTCCGGAAGGATTTCCAGTTTTACAAAGTGCGCGAGATCAACAACTACCACCACGCC
CACGACGCCTACCTGAACGCCGTCGTGGGAACCGCCCTGATCAAAAAGTACCCTAAGCTGGAAAGCGAGT
TCGTGTACGGCGACTACAAGGTGTACGACGTGCGGAAGATGATCGCCAAGAGCGAGCAGGAAATCGGCAA
GGCTACCGCCAAGTACTTCTTCTACAGCAACATCATGAACTTTTTCAAGACCGAGATTACCCTGGCCAAC
GGCGAGATCCGGAAGCGGCCTCTGATCGAGACAAACGGCGAAACCGGGGAGATCGTGTGGGATAAGGGCC
GGGATTTTGCCACCGTGCGGAAAGTGCTGAGCATGCCCCAAGTGAATATCGTGAAAAAGACCGAGGTGCA
GACAGGCGGCTTCAGCAAAGAGTCTATCCTGCCCAAGAGGAACAGCGATAAGCTGATCGCCAGAAAGAAG
GACTGGGACCCTAAGAAGTACGGCGGCTTCGACAGCCCCACCGTGGCCTATTCTGTGCTGGTGGTGGCCA
AAGTGGAAAAGGGCAAGTCCAAGAAACTGAAGAGTGTGAAAGAGCTGCTGGGGATCACCATCATGGAAAG
AAGCAGCTTCGAGAAGAATCCCATCGACTTTCTGGAAGCCAAGGGCTACAAAGAAGTGAAAAAGGACCTG
ATCATCAAGCTGCCTAAGTACTCCCTGTTCGAGCTGGAAAACGGCCGGAAGAGAATGCTGGCCTCTGCCG
GCGAACTGCAGAAGGGAAACGAACTGGCCCTGCCCTCCAAATATGTGAACTTCCTGTACCTGGCCAGCCA
CTATGAGAAGCTGAAGGGCTCCCCCGAGGATAATGAGCAGAAACAGCTGTTTGTGGAACAGCACAAGCAC
TACCTGGACGAGATCATCGAGCAGATCAGCGAGTTCTCCAAGAGAGTGATCCTGGCCGACGCTAATCTGG
ACAAAGTGCTGTCCGCCTACAACAAGCACCGGGATAAGCCCATCAGAGAGCAGGCCGAGAATATCATCCA
CCTGTTTACCCTGACCAATCTGGGAGCCCCTGCCGCCTTCAAGTACTTTGACACCACCATCGACCGGAAG
AGGTACACCAGCACCAAAGAGGTGCTGGACGCCACCCTGATCCACCAGAGCATCACCGGCCTGTACGAGA
CACGGATCGACCTGTCTCAGCTGGGAGGCGACAAGCGTCCTGCTGCTACTAAGAAAGCTGGTCAAGCTAA
GAAAAAGAAATGAATCGATTAGTCCAATTTGTTAAAGACAGGATATCAGTGGTCCAGGCTCTAGTTTTGA
CTCAACAATATCACCAGCTGAAGCCTATAGAGTACGAGCCATAGATAAAATAAAAGATTTTATTTAGTCT
CCAGAAAAAGGGGGGAATGAAAGACCCCACCTGTAGGTTTGGCAAGCTAGCTTAAGTAACGCCATTTTGC
AAGGCATGGAAAAATACATAACTGAGAATAGAGAAGTTCAGATCAAGGTCAGGAACAGATGGAACAGGGT
CGACCCTAGAGAACCATCAGATGTTTCCAGGGTGCCCCAAGGACCTGAAATGACCCTGTGCCTTATTTGA
ACTAACCAATCAGTTCGCTTCTCGCTTCTGTTCGCGCGCTTCTGCTCCCCGAGCTCAATAAAAGAGCCCA
CAACCCCTCACTCGGGGCGCCAGTCCTCCGATTGACTGAGTCGCCCGGGTACCCGTGTATCCAATAAACC
CTCTTGCAGTTGCATCCGACTTGTGGTCTCGCTGTTCCTTGGGAGGGTCTCCTCTGAGTGATTGACTACC
CGTCAGCGGGGGTCTTTCATTTGGGGGCTCGTCCGGGATCGGGAGACCCCTGCCCAGGGACCACCGACCC
ACCACCGGGAGGTAAGCTGGCTGCCTCGCGCGTTTCGGTGATGACGGTGAAAACCTCTGACACATGCAGC
TCCCGGAGACGGTCACAGCTTGTCTGTAAGCGGATGCCGGGAGCAGACAAGCCCGTCAGGGCGCGTCAGC
GGGTGTTGGCGGGTGTCGGGGCGCAGCCATGACCCAGTCACGTAGCGATAGCGGAGTGTAGATCCGGCTG
TGGAATGTGTGTCAGTTAGGGTGTGGAAAGTCCCCAGGCTCCCCAGCAGGCAGAAGTATGCAAAGCATGC
ATCTCAATTAGTCAGCAACCAGGTGTGGAAAGTCCCCAGGCTCCCCAGCAGGCAGAAGTATGCAAAGCAT
GCATCTCAATTAGTCAGCAACCATAGTCCCGCCCCTAACTCCGCCCATCCCGCCCCTAACTCCGCCCAGT
TCCGCCCATTCTCCGCCCCATGGC
